Addgene plasmid #82922: pDONR223_EGFR_p.R222L
Purpose: Gateway Donor vector containing EGFR, part of the Target Accelerator Plasmid Collection.
Depositing lab: Jesse Boehm & Matthew Meyerson & David Root. Depositing organization: Broad Institute. Publication: High-throughput Phenotyping of Lung Cancer Somatic Mutations. Berger AH, Brooks AN, Wu X, Shrestha Y, Chouinard C, Piccioni F, Bagul M, Kamburov A, Imielinski M, Hogstrom L, Zhu C, Yang X, Pantel S, Sakai R, Watson J, Kaplan N, Campbell JD, Singh S, Root DE, Narayan R, Natoli T, Lahr DL, Tirosh I, Tamayo P, Getz G, Wong B, Doench J, Subramanian A, Golub TR, Meyerson M, Boehm JS. Cancer Cell. 2016 Aug 8;30(2):214-28. doi: 10.1016/j.ccell.2016.06.022. Epub 2016 Jul 28. PubMed 27478040.
Backbone
  Vector backbone: pDONR223
  Backbone manufacturer: Invitrogen
  Vector type: Gateway Entry vector
Growth in bacteria
  Bacterial resistance: Spectinomycin, 50 μg/mL
  Growth temperature: 37°C
  Growth strain: DH5alpha
  Copy number: High Copy
Gene/Insert
  Gene/Insert name: EGFR
  Species: H. sapiens (human)
  Mutation: R222L
  GenBank ID: NM_005228
  Entrez Gene: EGFR (a.k.a. ERBB, ERBB1, ERRP, HER1, NISBD2, NNCIS, PIG61, mENA)
  Promoter: None
  Cloning method: Gateway Cloning
  Sequencing primers: 5′ M13pUC-fwd; 3′ M13-Rev
Terms and licenses: Academic/Nonprofit Terms; Industry Terms: Not Available to Industry
Depositor comments: CLOSED (stop codon immediately follows insert)
How to cite: pDONR223_EGFR_p.R222L was a gift from Jesse Boehm & Matthew Meyerson & David Root (Addgene plasmid # 82922 ; http://n2t.net/addgene:82922 ; RRID:Addgene_82922)
