[The description below was written by a language model from this plasmid's Addgene catalogue record and pLannotate feature annotations shown in this document.]
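Description:
pDONR223_EGFR_p.R222L is a Gateway entry clone built on the Invitrogen pDONR223 backbone, carrying the human epidermal growth factor receptor (EGFR) open reading frame with an R222L amino-acid substitution. It is a bacterial propagation plasmid of about 6.4 kb, maintained at high copy in E. coli through a ColE1/pUC-type origin and selected with spectinomycin via the aadA (SmR) aminoglycoside adenylyltransferase gene. That gene appears to be driven by a fragment of the class 1 integron Pc promoter, and a small remnant of a gentamicin resistance gene sits just upstream of it. Short lacZα and lacI fragments are also annotated as backbone remnants. The rrnB T1 and T2 terminators lie upstream of the cloning region, where they help insulate the insert from read-through transcription.

The EGFR coding sequence, roughly 3.6 kb and annotated as the receptor precursor, is flanked on both sides by attL recombination sites. The automated annotation labels both as attL3, a mutant attL variant. These sites allow the ORF to be moved by an LR Clonase reaction into any compatible Gateway destination vector. The record lists no promoter for the insert, so the plasmid is not itself an expression construct; the only nearby promoter is a T7 promoter outside the downstream att site, pointing back toward the insert. The clone is in "closed" format, with a stop codon directly after the ORF, so the protein is expressed with its native C-terminus and C-terminal fusion tags from a destination vector will not be translated. The plasmid belongs to the Target Accelerator Plasmid Collection, a set of wild-type and mutant alleles assembled for high-throughput functional phenotyping of somatic mutations found in lung cancer.
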