Features (pLannotate 1.2.2; 12 found; start..end, strand, type, name):
     38..74      -  CDS            lacZα (fragment): LacZα fragment of β-galactosidase; lacZ fragment
     91..186     +  protein_bind   attL3: mutant version of attL; recombination site for the Gateway® LR reaction LR Clonase™
    192..3824    +  CDS            EGFR (sequence partly withheld): precursor of human epidermal growth factor receptor
   3829..3924    -  protein_bind   attL3: mutant version of attL; recombination site for the Gateway® LR reaction LR Clonase™
   3943..3961    -  promoter       T7 promoter: promoter for bacteriophage T7 RNA polymerase
   4151..4174    +  promoter       Pc promoter (fragment): intI1 (promoter lies within the coding sequence); class 1 integron promoter
   4350..4406    +  CDS            GmR (fragment): gentamycin acetyltransferase; aacC1; confers resistance to gentamycin
   4413..5204    +  CDS            SmR: aminoglycoside adenylyltransferase (Murphy, 1985); aadA; confers resistance to spectinomycin and streptomycin
   5297..5885    +  rep_origin     ori: high-copy-number ColE1/pMB1/pBR322/pUC origin of replication
   6068..6160    +  CDS            lacI (fragment): lac repressor; lacI; The lac repressor binds to the lac operator to inhibit transcription in E. coli. This inhibition can be relieved by adding lactose or isopropyl-β-D-thiogalactopyranoside (IPTG).
   6215..6242    -  terminator     rrnB T2 terminator: transcription terminator T2 from the E. coli rrnB gene
   6374..6417    +  terminator     rrnB T1 terminator: Escherichia coli rrnB; transcription terminator T1 from the E. coli rrnB gene
>Addgene plasmid #82922 | pDONR223_EGFR_p.R222L | addgene full sequence | sequence record 161722 | Addgene NGS Result
GGCAGTTCCCTACTCTCGCGTTAACGCTAGCATGGATGTTTTCCCAGTCACGACGTTGTAAAACGACGGC
CAGTCTTAAGCTCGGGCCCCAAATAATGATTTTATTTTGACTGATAGTGACCTGTTCGTTGCAACAAATT
GATGAGCAATGCTTTTTTATAATGCCAACTTTGTACAAAAAAGTTGGCACCATGCGACCCTCCGGGACGG
CCGGGGCAGCGCTCCTGGCGCTGCTGGCTGCGCTCTGCCCGGCGAGTCGGGCTCTGGAGGAAAAGAAAGT
TTGCCAAGGCACGAGTAACAAGCTCACGCAGTTGGGCACTTTTGAAGATCATTTTCTCAGCCTCCAGAGG
ATGTTCAATAACTGTGAGGTGGTCCTTGGGAATTTGGAAATTACCTATGTGCAGAGGAATTATGATCTTT
CCTTCTTAAAGACCATCCAGGAGGTGGCTGGTTATGTCCTCATTGCCCTCAACACAGTGGAGCGAATTCC
TTTGGAAAACCTGCAGATCATCAGAGGAAATATGTACTACGAAAATTCCTATGCCTTAGCAGTCTTATCT
AACTATGATGCAAATAAAACCGGACTGAAGGAGCTGCCCATGAGAAATTTACAGGAAATCCTGCATGGCG
CCGTGCGGTTCAGCAACAACCCTGCCCTGTGCAACGTGGAGAGCATCCAGTGGCGGGACATAGTCAGCAG
TGACTTTCTCAGCAACATGTCGATGGACTTCCAGAACCACCTGGGCAGCTGCCAAAAGTGTGATCCAAGC
TGTCCCAATGGGAGCTGCTGGGGTGCAGGAGAGGAGAACTGCCAGAAACTGACCAAAATCATCTGTGCCC
AGCAGTGCTCCGGGCTCTGCCGTGGCAAGTCCCCCAGTGACTGCTGCCACAACCAGTGTGCTGCAGGCTG
CACAGGCCCCCGGGAGAGCGACTGCCTGGTCTGCCGCAAATTCCGAGACGAAGCCACGTGCAAGGACACC
TGCCCCCCACTCATGCTCTACAACCCCACCACGTACCAGATGGATGTGAACCCCGAGGGCAAATACAGCT
TTGGTGCCACCTGCGTGAAGAAGTGTCCCCGTAATTATGTGGTGACAGATCACGGCTCGTGCGTCCGAGC
CTGTGGGGCCGACAGCTATGAGATGGAGGAAGACGGCGTCCGCAAGTGTAAGAAGTGCGAAGGGCCTTGC
CGCAAAGTGTGTAACGGAATAGGTATTGGTGAATTTAAAGACTCACTCTCCATAAATGCTACGAATATTA
AACACTTCAAAAACTGCACCTCCATCAGTGGCGATCTCCACATCCTGCCGGTGGCATTTAGGGGTGACTC
CTTCACACATACTCCTCCTCTGGATCCACAGGAACTGGATATTCTGAAAACCGTAAAGGAAATCACAGGG
TTTTTGCTGATTCAGGCTTGGCCTGAAAACAGGACGGACCTCCATGCCTTTGAGAACCTAGAAATCATAC
GCGGCAGGACCAAGCAACATGGTCAGTTTTCTCTTGCAGTCGTCAGCCTGAACATAACATCCTTGGGATT
ACGCTCCCTCAAGGAGATAAGTGATGGAGATGTGATAATTTCAGGAAACAAAAATTTGTGCTATGCAAAT
ACAATAAACTGGAAAAAACTGTTTGGGACCTCCGGTCAGAAAACCAAAATTATAAGCAACAGAGGTGAAA
ACAGCTGCAAGGCCACAGGCCAGGTCTGCCATGCCTTGTGCTCCCCCGAGGGCTGCTGGGGCCCGGAGCC
CAGGGACTGCGTCTCTTGCCGGAATGTCAGCCGAGGCAGGGAATGCGTGGACAAGTGCAACCTTCTGGAG
GGTGAGCCAAGGGAGTTTGTGGAGAACTCTGAGTGCATACAGTGCCACCCAGAGTGCCTGCCTCAGGCCA
TGAACATCACCTGCACAGGACGGGGACCAGACAACTGTATCCAGTGTGCCCACTACATTGACGGCCCCCA
CTGCGTCAAGACCTGCCCGGCAGGAGTCATGGGAGAAAACAACACCCTGGTCTGGAAGTACGCAGACGCC
GGCCATGTGTGCCACCTGTGCCATCCAAACTGCACCTACGGATGCACTGGGCCAGGTCTTGAAGGCTGTC
CAACGAATGGGCCTAAGATCCCGTCCATCGCCACTGGGATGGTGGGGGCCCTCCTCTTGCTGCTGGTGGT
GGCCCTGGGGATCGGCCTCTTCATGCGAAGGCGCCACATCGTTCGGAAGCGCACGCTGCGGAGGCTGCTG
CAGGAGAGGGAGCTTGTGGAGCCTCTTACACCCAGT
[981 nt withheld, positions 2277-3257]
TTCTTCAGCAGCCCCTCCACGTCACGGACTCCCCTCCTGAGCTCTCTGAGTGCAACCAGCAACAATTCCA
CCGTGGCTTGCATTGATAGAAATGGGCTGCAAAGCTGTCCCATCAAGGAAGACAGCTTCTTGCAGCGATA
CAGCTCAGACCCCACAGGCGCCTTGACTGAGGACAGCATAGACGACACCTTCCTCCCAGTGCCTGAATAC
ATAAACCAGTCCGTTCCCAAAAGGCCCGCTGGCTCTGTGCAGAATCCTGTCTATCACAATCAGCCTCTGA
ACCCCGCGCCCAGCAGAGACCCACACTACCAGGACCCCCACAGCACTGCAGTGGGCAACCCCGAGTATCT
CAACACTGTCCAGCCCACCTGTGTCAACAGCACATTCGACAGCCCTGCCCACTGGGCCCAGAAAGGCAGC
CACCAAATTAGCCTGGACAACCCTGACTACCAGCAGGACTTCTTTCCCAAGGAAGCCAAGCCAAATGGCA
TCTTTAAGGGCTCCACAGCTGAAAATGCAGAATACCTAAGGGTCGCGCCACAAAGCAGTGAATTTATTGG
AGCATGATTGCCAACTTTCTTGTACAAAGTTGGCATTATAAGAAAGCATTGCTTATCAATTTGTTGCAAC
GAACAGGTCACTATCAGTCAAAATAAAATCATTATTTGCCATCCAGCTGATATCCCCTATAGTGAGTCGT
ATTACATGGTCATAGCTGTTTCCTGGCAGCTCTGGCCCGTGTCTCAAAATCTCTGATGTTACATTGCACA
AGATAAAAATATATCATCATGCCTCCTCTAGACCAGCCAGGACAGAAATGCCTCGACTTCGCTGCTACCC
AAGGTTGCCGGGTGACGCACACCGTGGAAACGGATGAAGGCACGAACCCAGTGGACATAAGCCTGTTCGG
TTCGTAAGCTGTAATGCAAGTAGCGTATGCGCTCACGCAACTGGTCCAGAACCTTGACCGAACGCAGCGG
TGGTAACGGCGCAGTGGCGGTTTTCATGGCTTGTTATGACTGTTTTTTTGGGGTACAGTCTATGCCTCGG
GCATCCAAGCAGCAAGCGCGTTACGCCGTGGGTCGATGTTTGATGTTATGGAGCAGCAACGATGTTACGC
AGCAGGGCAGTCGCCCTAAAACAAAGTTAAACATTATGAGGGAAGCGGTGATCGCCGAAGTATCGACTCA
ACTATCAGAGGTAGTTGGCGTCATCGAGCGCCATCTCGAACCGACGTTGCTGGCCGTACATTTGTACGGC
TCCGCAGTGGATGGCGGCCTGAAGCCACACAGTGATATTGATTTGCTGGTTACGGTGACCGTAAGGCTTG
ATGAAACAACGCGGCGAGCTTTGATCAACGACCTTTTGGAAACTTCGGCTTCCCCTGGAGAGAGCGAGAT
TCTCCGCGCTGTAGAAGTCACCATTGTTGTGCACGACGACATCATTCCGTGGCGTTATCCAGCTAAGCGC
GAACTGCAATTTGGAGAATGGCAGCGCAATGACATTCTTGCAGGTATCTTCGAGCCAGCCACGATCGACA
TTGATCTGGCTATCTTGCTGACAAAAGCAAGAGAACATAGCGTTGCCTTGGTAGGTCCAGCGGCGGAGGA
ACTCTTTGATCCGGTTCCTGAACAGGATCTATTTGAGGCGCTAAATGAAACCTTAACGCTATGGAACTCG
CCGCCCGACTGGGCTGGCGATGAGCGAAATGTAGTGCTTACGTTGTCCCGCATTTGGTACAGCGCAGTAA
CCGGCAAAATCGCGCCGAAGGATGTCGCTGCCGACTGGGCAATGGAGCGCCTGCCGGCCCAGTATCAGCC
CGTCATACTTGAAGCTAGACAGGCTTATCTTGGACAAGAAGAAGATCGCTTGGCCTCGCGCGCAGATCAG
TTGGAAGAATTTGTCCACTACGTGAAAGGCGAGATCACCAAGGTAGTCGGCAAATAACCCTCGAGCCACC
CATGACCAAAATCCCTTAACGTGAGTTACGCGTCGTTCCACTGAGCGTCAGACCCCGTAGAAAAGATCAA
AGGATCTTCTTGAGATCCTTTTTTTCTGCGCGTAATCTGCTGCTTGCAAACAAAAAAACCACCGCTACCA
GCGGTGGTTTGTTTGCCGGATCAAGAGCTACCAACTCTTTTTCCGAAGGTAACTGGCTTCAGCAGAGCGC
AGATACCAAATACTGTTCTTCTAGTGTAGCCGTAGTTAGGCCACCACTTCAAGAACTCTGTAGCACCGCC
TACATACCTCGCTCTGCTAATCCTGTTACCAGTGGCTGCTGCCAGTGGCGATAAGTCGTGTCTTACCGGG
TTGGACTCAAGACGATAGTTACCGGATAAGGCGCAGCGGTCGGGCTGAACGGGGGGTTCGTGCACACAGC
CCAGCTTGGAGCGAACGACCTACACCGAACTGAGATACCTACAGCGTGAGCTATGAGAAAGCGCCACGCT
TCCCGAAGGGAGAAAGGCGGACAGGTATCCGGTAAGCGGCAGGGTCGGAACAGGAGAGCGCACGAGGGAG
CTTCCAGGGGGAAACGCCTGGTATCTTTATAGTCCTGTCGGGTTTCGCCACCTCTGACTTGAGCGTCGAT
TTTTGTGATGCTCGTCAGGGGGGCGGAGCCTATGGAAAAACGCCAGCAACGCGGCCTTTTTACGGTTCCT
GGCCTTTTGCTGGCCTTTTGCTCACATGTTCTTTCCTGCGTTATCCCCTGATTCTGTGGATAACCGTATT
ACCGCCTTTGAGTGAGCTGATACCGCTCGCCGCAGCCGAACGACCGAGCGCAGCGAGTCAGTGAGCGAGG
AAGCGGAAGAGCGCCCAATACGCAAACCGCCTCTCCCCGCGCGTTGGCCGATTCATTAATGCAGCTGGCA
CGACAGGTTTCCCGACTGGAAAGCGGGCAGTGAGCGCAACGCAATTAATACGCGTACCGCTAGCCAGGAA
GAGTTTGTAGAAACGCAAAAAGGCCATCCGTCAGGATGGCCTTCTGCTTAGTTTGATGCCTGGCAGTTTA
TGGCGGGCGTCCTGCCCGCCACCCTCCGGGCCGTTGCTTCACAACGTTCAAATCCGCTCCCGGCGGATTT
GTCCTACTCAGGAGAGCGTTCACCGACAAACAACAGATAAAACGAAAGGCCCAGTCTTCCGACTGAGCCT
TTCGTTTTATTTGATGCCT
