>Addgene plasmid #82922 | pDONR223_EGFR_p.R222L | depositor partial sequence | sequence record 157648 | Insert sequence
ATGCGACCCTCCGGGACGGCCGGGGCAGCGCTCCTGGCGCTGCTGGCTGCGCTCTGCCCGGCGAGTCGGG
CTCTGGAGGAAAAGAAAGTTTGCCAAGGCACGAGTAACAAGCTCACGCAGTTGGGCACTTTTGAAGATCA
TTTTCTCAGCCTCCAGAGGATGTTCAATAACTGTGAGGTGGTCCTTGGGAATTTGGAAATTACCTATGTG
CAGAGGAATTATGATCTTTCCTTCTTAAAGACCATCCAGGAGGTGGCTGGTTATGTCCTCATTGCCCTCA
ACACAGTGGAGCGAATTCCTTTGGAAAACCTGCAGATCATCAGAGGAAATATGTACTACGAAAATTCCTA
TGCCTTAGCAGTCTTATCTAACTATGATGCAAATAAAACCGGACTGAAGGAGCTGCCCATGAGAAATTTA
CAGGAAATCCTGCATGGCGCCGTGCGGTTCAGCAACAACCCTGCCCTGTGCAACGTGGAGAGCATCCAGT
GGCGGGACATAGTCAGCAGTGACTTTCTCAGCAACATGTCGATGGACTTCCAGAACCACCTGGGCAGCTG
CCAAAAGTGTGATCCAAGCTGTCCCAATGGGAGCTGCTGGGGTGCAGGAGAGGAGAACTGCCAGAAACTG
ACCAAAATCATCTGTGCCCAGCAGTGCTCCGGGCTCTGCCGTGGCAAGTCCCCCAGTGACTGCTGCCACA
ACCAGTGTGCTGCAGGCTGCACAGGCCCCCGGGAGAGCGACTGCCTGGTCTGCCGCAAATTCCGAGACGA
AGCCACGTGCAAGGACACCTGCCCCCCACTCATGCTCTACAACCCCACCACGTACCAGATGGATGTGAAC
CCCGAGGGCAAATACAGCTTTGGTGCCACCTGCGTGAAGAAGTGTCCCCGTAATTATGTGGTGACAGATC
ACGGCTCGTGCGTCCGAGCCTGTGGGGCCGACAGCTATGAGATGGAGGAAGACGGCGTCCGCAAGTGTAA
GAAGTGCGAAGGGCCTTGCCGCAAAGTGTGTAACGGAATAGGTATTGGTGAATTTAAAGACTCACTCTCC
ATAAATGCTACGAATATTAAACACTTCAAAAACTGCACCTCCATCAGTGGCGATCTCCACATCCTGCCGG
TGGCATTTAGGGGTGACTCCTTCACACATACTCCTCCTCTGGATCCACAGGAACTGGATATTCTGAAAAC
CGTAAAGGAAATCACAGGGTTTTTGCTGATTCAGGCTTGGCCTGAAAACAGGACGGACCTCCATGCCTTT
GAGAACCTAGAAATCATACGCGGCAGGACCAAGCAACATGGTCAGTTTTCTCTTGCAGTCGTCAGCCTGA
ACATAACATCCTTGGGATTACGCTCCCTCAAGGAGATAAGTGATGGAGATGTGATAATTTCAGGAAACAA
AAATTTGTGCTATGCAAATACAATAAACTGGAAAAAACTGTTTGGGACCTCCGGTCAGAAAACCAAAATT
ATAAGCAACAGAGGTGAAAACAGCTGCAAGGCCACAGGCCAGGTCTGCCATGCCTTGTGCTCCCCCGAGG
GCTGCTGGGGCCCGGAGCCCAGGGACTGCGTCTCTTGCCGGAATGTCAGCCGAGGCAGGGAATGCGTGGA
CAAGTGCAACCTTCTGGAGGGTGAGCCAAGGGAGTTTGTGGAGAACTCTGAGTGCATACAGTGCCACCCA
GAGTGCCTGCCTCAGGCCATGAACATCACCTGCACAGGACGGGGACCAGACAACTGTATCCAGTGTGCCC
ACTACATTGACGGCCCCCACTGCGTCAAGACCTGCCCGGCAGGAGTCATGGGAGAAAACAACACCCTGGT
CTGGAAGTACGCAGACGCCGGCCATGTGTGCCACCTGTGCCATCCAAACTGCACCTACGGATGCACTGGG
CCAGGTCTTGAAGGCTGTCCAACGAATGGGCCTAAGATCCCGTCCATCGCCACTGGGATGGTGGGGGCCC
TCCTCTTGCTGCTGGTGGTGGCCCTGGGGATCGGCCTCTTCATGCGAAGGCGCCACATCGTTCGGAAGCG
CACGCTGCGGAGGCTGCTGCAGGAGAGGGAGCTTGTGGAGCCTCTTACACCCAGT
[981 nt withheld, positions 2086-3066]
TTCTTCAGCAGCCCCTCCACGTCACGGACTCCCCTCCTGAGCTCTCTGAGTGCAACCAGCAACAATTCCA
CCGTGGCTTGCATTGATAGAAATGGGCTGCAAAGCTGTCCCATCAAGGAAGACAGCTTCTTGCAGCGATA
CAGCTCAGACCCCACAGGCGCCTTGACTGAGGACAGCATAGACGACACCTTCCTCCCAGTGCCTGAATAC
ATAAACCAGTCCGTTCCCAAAAGGCCCGCTGGCTCTGTGCAGAATCCTGTCTATCACAATCAGCCTCTGA
ACCCCGCGCCCAGCAGAGACCCACACTACCAGGACCCCCACAGCACTGCAGTGGGCAACCCCGAGTATCT
CAACACTGTCCAGCCCACCTGTGTCAACAGCACATTCGACAGCCCTGCCCACTGGGCCCAGAAAGGCAGC
CACCAAATTAGCCTGGACAACCCTGACTACCAGCAGGACTTCTTTCCCAAGGAAGCCAAGCCAAATGGCA
TCTTTAAGGGCTCCACAGCTGAAAATGCAGAATACCTAAGGGTCGCGCCACAAAGCAGTGAATTTATTGG
AGCATGA
